>Addgene plasmid #237678 | pRK5_mEGFP-SS18-SSX1 | addgene full sequence | sequence record 471777 | Addgene NGS Result
TTCGAGCTCGCCCGACATTGATTATTGACTAGTTATTAATAGTAATCAATTACGGGGTCATTAGTTCATA
GCCCATATATGGAGTTCCGCGTTACATAACTTACGGTAAATGGCCCGCCTGGCTGACCGCCCAACGACCC
CCGCCCATTGACGTCAATAATGACGTATGTTCCCATAGTAACGCCAATAGGGACTTTCCATTGACGTCAA
TGGGTGGAGTATTTACGGTAAACTGCCCACTTGGCAGTACATCAAGTGTATCATATGCCAAGTACGCCCC
CTATTGACGTCAATGACGGTAAATGGCCCGCCTGGCATTATGCCCAGTACATGACCTTATGGGACTTTCC
TACTTGGCAGTACATCTACGTATTAGTCATCGCTATTACCATGGTGATGCGGTTTTGGCAGTACATCAAT
GGGCGTGGATAGCGGTTTGACTCACGGGGATTTCCAAGTCTCCACCCCATTGACGTCAATGGGAGTTTGT
TTTGGCACCAAAATCAACGGGACTTTCCAAAATGTCGTAACAACTCCGCCCCATTGACGCAAATGGGCGG
TAGGCGTGTACGGTGGGAGGTCTATATAAGCAGAGCTCGTTTAGTGAACCGTCAGATCGCCTGGAGACGC
CATCCACGCTGTTTTGACCTCCATAGAAGACACCGGGACCGATCCAGCCTCCGCGGCCGGGAACGGTGCA
TTGGAACGCGGATTCCCCGTGCCAAGAGTGACGTAAGTACCGCCTATAGAGTCTATAGGCCCACCCCCTT
GGCTTCGTTAGAACGCGGCTACAATTAATACATAACCTTATGTATCATACACATACGATTTAGGTGACAC
TATAGAATAACATCCACTTTGCCTTTCTCTCCACAGGTGTCCACTCCCAGGTCCAACTGCACCTCGGTTC
TATCGATTGAATTCGTACCGGTCGCCACCATGGTGAGCAAGGGCGAGGAGCTGTTCACCGGGGTGGTGCC
CATCCTGGTCGAGCTGGACGGCGACGTAAACGGCCACAAGTTCAGCGTGTCCGGCGAGGGCGAGGGCGAT
GCCACCTACGGCAAGCTGACCCTGAAGTTCATCTGCACCACCGGCAAGCTGCCCGTGCCCTGGCCCACCC
TCGTGACCACCCTGACCTACGGCGTGCAGTGCTTCAGCCGCTACCCCGACCACATGAAGCAGCACGACTT
CTTCAAGTCCGCCATGCCCGAAGGCTACGTCCAGGAGCGCACCATCTTCTTCAAGGACGACGGCAACTAC
AAGACCCGCGCCGAGGTGAAGTTCGAGGGCGACACCCTGGTGAACCGCATCGAGCTGAAGGGCATCGACT
TCAAGGAGGACGGCAACATCCTGGGGCACAAGCTGGAGTACAACTACAACAGCCACAACGTCTATATCAT
GGCCGACAAGCAGAAGAACGGCATCAAGGTGAACTTCAAGATCCGCCACAACATCGAGGACGGCAGCGTG
CAGCTCGCCGACCACTACCAGCAGAACACCCCCATCGGCGACGGCCCCGTGCTGCTGCCCGACAACCACT
ACCTGAGCACCCAGTCCAAGCTGAGCAAAGACCCCAACGAGAAGCGCGATCACATGGTCCTGCTGGAGTT
CGTGACCGCCGCCGGGATCACTCTCGGCATGGACGAGCTGTACAAGACCGGCGGCATGTCTGTGGCTTTC
GCGGCCCCGAGGCAGCGAGGCAAGGGGGAGATCACTCCCGCTGCGATTCAGAAGATGTTGGATGACAATA
ACCATCTTATTCAGTGTATAATGGACTCTCAGAATAAAGGAAAGACCTCAGAGTGTTCTCAGTATCAGCA
GATGTTGCACACAAACTTGGTATACCTTGCTACAATAGCAGATTCTAATCAAAATATGCAGTCTCTTTTA
CCAGCACCACCCACACAGAATATGCCTATGGGTCCTGGAGGGATGAATCAGAGCGGCCCTCCCCCACCTC
CACGCTCTCACAACATGCCTTCAGATGGAATGGTAGGTGGGGGTCCTCCTGCACCGCACATGCAGAACCA
GATGAACGGCCAGATGCCTGGGCCTAACCATATGCCTATGCAGGGACCTGGACCCAATCAACTCAATATG
ACAAACAGTTCCATGAATATGCCTTCAAGTAGCCATGGATCCATGGGAGGTTACAACCATTCTGTGCCAT
CATCACAGAGCATGCCAGTACAGAATCAGATGACAATGAGTCAGGGACAACCAATGGGAAACTATGGTCC
CAGACCAAATATGAGTATGCAGCCAAACCAAGGTCCAATGATGCATCAGCAGCCTCCTTCTCAGCAATAC
AATATGCCACAGGGAGGCGGACAGCATTACCAAGGACAGCAGCCACCTATGGGAATGATGGGTCAAGTTA
ACCAAGGCAATCATATGATGGGTCAGAGACAGATTCCTCCCTATAGACCTCCTCAACAGGGCCCACCACA
GCAGTACTCAGGCCAGGAAGACTATTACGGGGACCAATACAGTCATGGTGGACAAGGTCCTCCAGAAGGC
ATGAACCAGCAATATTACCCTGATGGTCATAATGATTACGGTTATCAGCAACCGTCGTATCCTGAACAAG
GCTACGATAGGCCTTATGAGGATTCCTCACAACATTACTACGAAGGAGGAAATTCACAGTATGGCCAACA
GCAAGATGCATACCAGGGACCACCTCCACAACAGGGATATCCACCCCAGCAGCAGCAGTACCCAGGGCAG
CAAGGTTACCCAGGACAGCAGCAGGGCTACGGTCCTTCACAGGGTGGTCCAGGTCCTCAGTATCCTAACT
ACCCACAGGGACAAGGTCAGCAGTATGGAGGATATAGACCAACACAGCCTGGACCACCACAGCCACCCCA
GCAGAGGCCTTATGGATATGACCAGATCATGCCCAAGAAGCCAGCAGAGGACGAAAATGATTCGAAGGGA
GTGTCAGAAGCATCTGGCCCACAAAACGATGGGAAACAACTGCACCCCCCAGGAAAAGCAAATATTTCTG
AGAAGATTAATAAGAGATCTGGACCCAAAAGGGGGAAACATGCCTGGACCCACAGACTGCGTGAGAGAAA
GCAGCTGGTGATTTATGAAGAGATCAGTGACCCTGAGGAAGATGACGAGTAAACCTGCAGAAGCTTGGCC
GCCATGGCCCAACTTGTTTATTGCAGCTTATAATGGTTACAAATAAAGCAATAGCATCACAAATTTCACA
AATAAAGCATTTTTTTCACTGCATTCTAGTTGTGGTTTGTCCAAACTCATCAATGTATCTTATCATGTCT
GGATCGGGAATTAATTCGGCGCAGCACCATGGCCTGAAATAACCTCTGAAAGAGGAACTTGGTTAGGTAC
CTTCTGAGGCGGAAAGAACCAGCTGTGGAATGTGTGTCAGTTAGGGTGTGGAAAGTCCCCAGGCTCCCCA
GCAGGCAGAAGTATGCAAAGCATGCATCTCAATTAGTCAGCAACCAGGTGTGGAAAGTCCCCAGGCTCCC
CAGCAGGCAGAAGTATGCAAAGCATGCATCTCAATTAGTCAGCAACCATAGTCCCGCCCCTAACTCCGCC
CATCCCGCCCCTAACTCCGCCCAGTTCCGCCCATTCTCCGCCCCATGGCTGACTAATTTTTTTTATTTAT
GCAGAGGCCGAGGCCGCCTCGGCCTCTGAGCTATTCCAGAAGTAGTGAGGAGGCTTTTTTGGAGGCCTAG
GCTTTTGCAAAAAGCTGTTAACAGCTTGGCACTGGCCGTCGTTTTACAACGTCGTGACTGGGAAAACCCT
GGCGTTACCCAACTTAATCGCCTTGCAGCACATCCCCCTTTCGCCAGCTGGCGTAATAGCGAAGAGGCCC
GCACCGATCGCCCTTCCCAACAGTTGCGCAGCCTGAATGGCGAATGGCGCCTGATGCGGTATTTTCTCCT
TACGCATCTGTGCGGTATTTCACACCGCATA
[142 nt withheld, positions 3952-4093]
C
[141 nt withheld, positions 4095-4235]
CCTTTGACGTTGGAGTCCACGTTCTTT
[37 nt withheld, positions 4263-4299]
ACCCTATCTCGGGCTATTCTTTTGATTTATAAGGGATTTTGCCGATTTCGGCCTATTGGTTAAAAAATGA
GCTGATTTAACAAAAATTTAACGCGAATTTTAACAAAATATTAACGTTTACAATTTTATGGTGCACTCTC
AGTACAATCTGCTCTGATGCCGCATAGTTAAGCCAGCCCCGACACCCGCCAACACCCGCTGACGCGCCCT
GACGGGCTTGTCTGCTCCCGGCATCCGCTTACAGACAAGCTGTGACCGTCTCCGGGAGCTGCATGTGTCA
GAGGTTTTCACCGTCATCACCGAAACGCGCGAGACGAAAGGGCCTCGTGATACGCCTATTTTTATAGGTT
AATGTCATGATAATAATGGTTTCTTAGACGTCAGGTGGCACTTTTCGGGGAAATGTGCGCGGAACCCCTA
TTTGTTTATTTTTCTAAATACATTCAAATATGTATCCGCTCATGAGACAATAACCCTGATAAATGCTTCA
ATAATATTGAAAAAGGAAGAGTATGAGTATTCAACATTTCCGTGTCGCCCTTATTCCCTTTTTTGCGGCA
TTTTGCCTTCCTGTTTTTGCTCACCCAGAAACGCTGGTGAAAGTAAAAGATGCTGAAGATCAGTTGGGTG
CACGAGTGGGTTACATCGAACTGGATCTCAACAGCGGTAAGATCCTTGAGAGTTTTCGCCCCGAAGAACG
TTTTCCAATGATGAGCACTTTTAAAGTTCTGCTATGTGGCGCGGTATTATCCCGTATTGACGCCGGGCAA
GAGCAACTCGGTCGCCGCATACACTATTCTCAGAATGACTTGGTTGAGTACTCACCAGTCACAGAAAAGC
ATCTTACGGATGGCATGACAGTAAGAGAATTATGCAGTGCTGCCATAACCATGAGTGATAACACTGCGGC
CAACTTACTTCTGACAACGATCGGAGGACCGAAGGAGCTAACCGCTTTTTTGCACAACATGGGGGATCAT
GTAACTCGCCTTGATCGTTGGGAACCGGAGCTGAATGAAGCCATACCAAACGACGAGCGTGACACCACGA
TGCCTGTAGCAATGGCAACAACGTTGCGCAAACTATTAACTGGCGAACTACTTACTCTAGCTTCCCGGCA
ACAATTAATAGACTGGATGGAGGCGGATAAAGTTGCAGGACCACTTCTGCGCTCGGCCCTTCCGGCTGGC
TGGTTTATTGCTGATAAATCTGGAGCCGGTGAGCGTGGGTCTCGCGGTATCATTGCAGCACTGGGGCCAG
ATGGTAAGCCCTCCCGTATCGTAGTTATCTACACGACGGGGAGTCAGGCAACTATGGATGAACGAAATAG
ACAGATCGCTGAGATAGGTGCCTCACTGATTAAGCATTGGTAACTGTCAGACCAAGTTTACTCATATATA
CTTTAGATTGATTTAAAACTTCATTTTTAATTTAAAAGGATCTAGGTGAAGATCCTTTTTGATAATCTCA
TGACCAAAATCCCTTAACGTGAGTTTTCGTTCCACTGAGCGTCAGACCCCGTAGAAAAGATCAAAGGATC
TTCTTGAGATCCTTTTTTTCTGCGCGTAATCTGCTGCTTGCAAACAAAAAAACCACCGCTACCAGCGGTG
GTTTGTTTGCCGGATCAAGAGCTACCAACTCTTTTTCCGAAGGTAACTGGCTTCAGCAGAGCGCAGATAC
CAAATACTGTTCTTCTAGTGTAGCCGTAGTTAGGCCACCACTTCAAGAACTCTGTAGCACCGCCTACATA
CCTCGCTCTGCTAATCCTGTTACCAGTGGCTGCTGCCAGTGGCGATAAGTCGTGTCTTACCGGGTTGGAC
TCAAGACGATAGTTACCGGATAAGGCGCAGCGGTCGGGCTGAACGGGGGGTTCGTGCACACAGCCCAGCT
TGGAGCGAACGACCTACACCGAACTGAGATACCTACAGCGTGAGCTATGAGAAAGCGCCACGCTTCCCGA
AGGGAGAAAGGCGGACAGGTATCCGGTAAGCGGCAGGGTCGGAACAGGAGAGCGCACGAGGGAGCTTCCA
GGGGGAAACGCCTGGTATCTTTATAGTCCTGTCGGGTTTCGCCACCTCTGACTTGAGCGTCGATTTTTGT
GATGCTCGTCAGGGGGGCGGAGCCTATGGAAAAACGCCAGCAACGCGGCCTTTTTACGGTTCCTGGCCTT
TTGCTGGCCTTTTGCTCACATGTTCTTTCCTGCGTTATCCCCTGATTCTGTGGATAACCGTATTACCGCC
TTTGAGTGAGCTGATACCGCTCGCCGCAGCCGAACGACCGAGCGCAGCGAGTCAGTGAGCGAGGAAGCGG
AAGAGCGCCCAATACGCAAACCGCCTCTCCCCGCGCGTTGGCCGATTCATTAATGCAGCTGGCACGACAG
GTTTCCCGACTGGAAAGCGGGCAGTGAGCGCAACGCAATTAATGTGAGTTAGCTCACTCATTAGGCACCC
CAGGCTTTACACTTTATGCTTCCGGCTCGTATGTTGTGTGGAATTGTGAGCGGATAACAATTTCACACAG
GAAACAGCTATGACATGATTACGAATTAA
Features (pLannotate 1.2.2; 22 found; start..end, strand, type, name):
     14..393     +  enhancer       CMV enhancer: human cytomegalovirus immediate early enhancer
    394..597     +  promoter       CMV promoter: human cytomegalovirus (CMV) immediate early promoter
    733..776     +  intron         CMV intron (fragment): modified intron A from human cytomegalovirus
    828..846     +  promoter       SP6 promoter: promoter for bacteriophage SP6 RNA polymerase
    850..887     +  CDS            IgH signal sequence (fragment): signal sequence from the mouse immunoglobulin heavy chain variable region
    940..1656    +  CDS            mEGFP: mEGFP is a basic (constitutively fluorescent) green fluorescent protein published in 2002, derived from Aequorea victoria. It has moderate acid sensitivity.
   1666..2895    +  CDS            SS18: SSXT_HUMAN - Also known as SSXT, SYT. Experimental evidence at protein level: Swiss-Prot protein existence level 1. Appears to function synergistically with RBM14 as a transcriptional coactivator. Isoform 1 and isoform 2 function in nuclear receptor coactivation. Isoform 1 and isoform 2 function in general transcriptional coactivation. Component of SWI/SNF chromatin remodeling subcomplex GBAF that carries out key enzymatic activities, changing chromatin structure by altering DNA-histone contacts within a nucleosome in an ATP-dependent manner (PubMed:29374058). From Homo sapiens (Human).
   2893..3129    +  CDS            SSX1 (fragment): SSX1_HUMAN - Experimental evidence at protein level: Swiss-Prot protein existence level 1. Could act as a modulator of transcription. From Homo sapiens (Human).
   3161..3295    +  polyA_signal   SV40 poly(A) signal: SV40 polyadenylation signal
   3364..3721    +  promoter       SV40 promoter: SV40 enhancer and early promoter
   3740..3894    +  CDS            lacZα (fragment): LacZα fragment of β-galactosidase; lacZ fragment
   3900..3951    -  misc_feature   bom (fragment): basis of mobility region from pBR322
   3970..4350    +  rep_origin     M13 ori (sequence partly withheld): M13 bacteriophage origin of replication; arrow indicates direction of (+) strand synthesis
   4426..4475    -  misc_feature   bom (fragment): basis of mobility region from pBR322
   4577..4612    -  CDS            rop (fragment): Rop protein, which maintains plasmids at low copy number; rop
   4707..4811    +  promoter       AmpR promoter: bla
   4812..5672    +  CDS            AmpR: β-lactamase; bla; confers resistance to ampicillin, carbenicillin, and related antibiotics
   5843..6431    +  rep_origin     ori: high-copy-number ColE1/pMB1/pBR322/pUC origin of replication
   6614..6706    +  CDS            lacI (fragment): lac repressor; lacI; The lac repressor binds to the lac operator to inhibit transcription in E. coli. This inhibition can be relieved by adding lactose or isopropyl-β-D-thiogalactopyranoside (IPTG).
   6719..6740    +  protein_bind   CAP binding site: CAP binding activates transcription in the presence of cAMP. E. coli catabolite activator protein
   6755..6785    +  promoter       lac promoter: promoter for the E. coli lac operon
   6793..6809    +  protein_bind   lac operator: The lac repressor binds to the lac operator to inhibit transcription in E. coli. This inhibition can be relieved by adding lactose or isopropyl-β-D-thiogalactopyranoside (IPTG). lac repressor encoded by lacI
