[The description below was written by a language model from this plasmid's Addgene catalogue record and pLannotate feature annotations shown in this document.]
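Description:
pRK5_mEGFP-SS18-SSX1 is a mammalian expression plasmid of about 6.8 kb, built on the pRK5 backbone, for overexpressing a fluorescently tagged version of the human SS18-SSX1 fusion protein. It is propagated in E. coli as a high-copy plasmid from a ColE1/pUC-type origin and selected with ampicillin through the bla (AmpR) gene. The backbone also carries an M13 phage origin for single-stranded DNA production. Several annotated remnants appear to be cloning vestiges rather than functional parts: fragments of lacZα, lacI, rop and bom, plus a lac promoter/operator. No mammalian selection marker is annotated, so the plasmid suits transient transfection.

Expression is driven by the human cytomegalovirus immediate early enhancer and promoter, followed by a short fragment of CMV intron A and an SP6 promoter that could support in vitro transcription. A partial match to an immunoglobulin heavy chain signal sequence lies just upstream of the coding region, and the record does not indicate that it is part of the expressed protein. The open reading frame starts with monomeric EGFP at the N terminus, continues into the SS18 coding sequence, and ends with a fragment of SSX1. SS18 is a transcriptional coactivator and a subunit of SWI/SNF-family chromatin remodelling complexes. This arrangement reproduces the SS18-SSX1 chimera, generally known as the oncogenic fusion of synovial sarcoma. An SV40 polyadenylation signal terminates the transcript, and an SV40 enhancer/early promoter element lies downstream.

The insert was assembled by Gibson cloning. The stated purpose is overexpression of mEGFP-SS18-SSX1, and the GFP tag allows live imaging of the fusion protein's localisation. The associated publication concerns probing the microenvironments of biomolecular condensates.
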