Addgene plasmid #237678: pRK5_mEGFP-SS18-SSX1
Purpose: For overexpression of mEGFP-SS18-SSX1
Depositing lab: Denes Hnisz. Depositing organization: Max Planck Institute for Molecular Genetics. Publication: Probing condensate microenvironments with a micropeptide killswitch. Zhang Y, Stoppelkamp I, Fernandez-Pernas P, Allram M, Charman M, Magalhaes AP, Piedavent-Salomon M, Sommer G, Sung YC, Meyer K, Grams N, Halko E, Dongre S, Meierhofer D, Malszycki M, Ilik IA, Aktas T, Kraushar ML, Vastenhouw N, Weitzman MD, Grebien F, Niskanen H, Hnisz D. Nature. 2025 Jun 4. doi: 10.1038/s41586-025-09141-5. PubMed 40468084.
Backbone
  Vector backbone: pRK5
  Vector type: Mammalian Expression
Growth in bacteria
  Bacterial resistance: Ampicillin, 100 μg/mL
  Growth temperature: 37°C
  Growth strain: DH5alpha
  Copy number: High Copy
Gene/Insert
  Gene/Insert name: SS18-SSX1
  Species: H. sapiens (human)
  Entrez Gene: SS18 (a.k.a. SMARCL1, SSXT, SYT); SSX1 (a.k.a. CT5.1, SPGFX5, SSRC)
  Tag / fusion protein: mEGFP (N terminal on insert)
  Cloning method: Gibson Cloning
Terms and licenses: Academic/Nonprofit Terms; Industry Terms: Not Available to Industry
How to cite: pRK5_mEGFP-SS18-SSX1 was a gift from Denes Hnisz (Addgene plasmid # 237678 ; http://n2t.net/addgene:237678 ; RRID:Addgene_237678)
